Addgene plasmid #73045: pRR-AR
Purpose: Constitutively expresses the androgen receptor, which is required for the activation of the promoter in pLAREG (Addgene plasmid #73045)
Depositing lab: David McMillen. Depositing organization: University of Toronto. Publication: Design and characterization of a dual-mode promoter with activation and repression capability for tuning gene expression in yeast. Mazumder M, McMillen DR. Nucleic Acids Res. 2014 Aug;42(14):9514-22. doi: 10.1093/nar/gku651. Epub 2014 Jul 23. PubMed 25056312.
Backbone
  Vector backbone: pRW95-3
  Backbone manufacturer: PMID: 8800671
  Total vector size (bp): 8889
  Vector type: Yeast Expression
  Selectable markers: TRP1
Growth in bacteria
  Bacterial resistance: Ampicillin, 100 μg/mL
  Growth temperature: 37°C
  Growth strain: DH5alpha
  Copy number: High Copy
Gene/Insert
  Gene/Insert name: Androgen receptor
  Species: H. sapiens (human)
  Mutation: please see depositor comments below
  Entrez Gene: AR (a.k.a. AIS, AR8, DHTR, HUMARA, HYSP1, KD, NR3C4, SBMA, SMAX1, TFM)
  Promoter: glyceraldehyde phosphate dehydrogenase (GPD)
  Cloning method: Unknown
  Sequencing primers: 5′ GPDpro (CGGTAGGTATTGATTGTAATTCTG)
Terms and licenses: Academic/Nonprofit Terms; Industry Terms: Not Available to Industry
Depositor comments: Please note that there are several discrepancies between Addgene's quality control sequences and the depositor's sequence. The depositor noted that these discrepancies do NOT affect plasmid function. This plasmid is a non-integrative plasmid that maintains approximately a single copy per cell and was used to express the glyceraldehyde phosphate dehydrogenase (GPD) driven androgen receptor gene. pRR-AR-5Z, a gift from Charles Miller (Addgene plasmid # 23058) was modified by excising the 5RE-cyc and lacZ portions using the BlpI and AatII restriction enzymes to create pRR-AR.
How to cite: pRR-AR was a gift from David McMillen (Addgene plasmid # 73045 ; http://n2t.net/addgene:73045 ; RRID:Addgene_73045)
