[The description below was written by a language model from this plasmid's Addgene catalogue record and pLannotate feature annotations shown in this document.]
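Description:
pRR-AR is an 8,889 bp yeast expression plasmid built on the pRW95-3 backbone that constitutively produces the human androgen receptor (AR) in Saccharomyces cerevisiae. It is a shuttle vector. In E. coli it replicates from a high-copy ColE1/pUC-type origin and is selected with ampicillin through the β-lactamase gene. In yeast it is maintained episomally by a CEN6/ARS element and selected by complementation of tryptophan auxotrophy with the TRP1 marker. The centromeric element fits the depositor's description of a non-integrating plasmid held at roughly one copy per cell. An f1 phage origin is also present.

The payload is the human AR coding sequence placed directly downstream of the strong constitutive glyceraldehyde-3-phosphate dehydrogenase (GPD/TDH3) promoter. No dedicated terminator is annotated immediately after the AR open reading frame, which is followed by the TRP1 promoter and gene. The plasmid was derived from the reporter construct pRR-AR-5Z by removing the androgen-response-element/CYC promoter and lacZ portions. This probably explains the residual fragments in the feature table, including pieces of lacZα, lacY, lacI and the lac promoter/operator, an ADH1 fragment with its terminator, a T7 promoter, and bom and rop remnants. None of these appears to have a designed role here. The depositor notes several discrepancies between the submitted sequence and the repository's quality-control reads, and states that they do not affect function. The specific AR mutations are not detailed in the record.

The plasmid supplies the receptor in trans. The AR it expresses is required to activate the androgen-responsive promoter carried on a companion plasmid, pLAREG, as part of a dual-mode, activatable and repressible promoter system for tuning gene expression in yeast.
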