Features (pLannotate 1.2.2; 23 found; start..end, strand, type, name):
    308..412     -  promoter       AmpR promoter: bla
    449..952     +  misc_feature   CEN/ARS: S. cerevisiae CEN6 centromere fused to an autonomously replicating sequence
   1021..1056    +  CDS            rop (fragment): Rop protein, which maintains plasmids at low copy number; rop
   1158..1207    +  misc_feature   bom (fragment): basis of mobility region from pBR322
   1208..1341    +  promoter       TRP1 promoter (fragment): S. cerevisiae TRP1
   1353..1996    +  promoter       GAP promoter: S. cerevisiae TDH3; promoter for glyceraldehyde-3-phosphate dehydrogenase
   2009..4768    +  CDS            AR: ANDR_HUMAN - Also known as DHTR, NR3C4. Experimental evidence at protein level: Swiss-Prot protein existence level 1. [Isoform 4]: Lacks the C-terminal ligand-binding domain and may therefore constitutively activate the transcription of a specific set of genes independently of steroid hormones. From Homo sapiens (Human).
   4772..4919    +  promoter       TRP1 promoter: S. cerevisiae TRP1
   4920..5594    +  CDS            TRP1: phosphoribosylanthranilate isomerase, required for tryptophan biosynthesis; S. cerevisiae TRP1; yeast auxotrophic marker
   5641..5690    +  misc_feature   bom (fragment): basis of mobility region from pBR322
   5691..6146    -  rep_origin     f1 ori (sequence partly withheld): f1 bacteriophage origin of replication; arrow indicates direction of (+) strand synthesis
   6150..6307    -  CDS            lacZα (fragment): LacZα fragment of β-galactosidase; lacZ fragment
   6310..6328    +  promoter       T7 promoter: promoter for bacteriophage T7 RNA polymerase
   6481..6668    -  terminator     ADH1 terminator: S. cerevisiae ADH1; transcription terminator for the S. cerevisiae alcohol dehydrogenase 1 (ADH1) gene
   6672..6803    -  CDS            ADH1 (fragment): ADH1_YEAST - Also known as ADC1. Experimental evidence at protein level: Swiss-Prot protein existence level 1. This isozyme preferentially catalyzes the conversion of primary unbranched alcohols to their corresponding aldehydes. Also shows activity toward secondary alcohols. From Saccharomyces cerevisiae (strain ATCC 204508 / S288c) (Baker's yeast).
   6801..6822    +  misc_feature   MCS (fragment): pBluescript multiple cloning site
   6932..7147    +  CDS            lacY (fragment): LACY_ECOLI - Experimental evidence at protein level: Swiss-Prot protein existence level 1. Responsible for transport of beta-galactosides into the cell, with the concomitant import of a proton (symport system). Can transport lactose, melibiose, lactulose or the analog methyl-1-thio-beta,D- galactopyranoside (TMG), but not sucrose or fructose (PubMed:1848449, PubMed:18177889, PubMed:22106930). The substrate specificity is directed toward the galactopyranosyl moiety of the substrate (PubMed:22106930). From Escherichia coli (strain K12).
   7199..7215    -  protein_bind   lac operator: The lac repressor binds to the lac operator to inhibit transcription in E. coli. This inhibition can be relieved by adding lactose or isopropyl-β-D-thiogalactopyranoside (IPTG). lac repressor encoded by lacI
   7223..7253    -  promoter       lac promoter: promoter for the E. coli lac operon
   7268..7289    -  protein_bind   CAP binding site: CAP binding activates transcription in the presence of cAMP. E. coli catabolite activator protein
   7302..7394    -  CDS            lacI (fragment): lac repressor; lacI; The lac repressor binds to the lac operator to inhibit transcription in E. coli. This inhibition can be relieved by adding lactose or isopropyl-β-D-thiogalactopyranoside (IPTG).
   7577..8165    -  rep_origin     ori: high-copy-number ColE1/pMB1/pBR322/pUC origin of replication
   8336..307     -  CDS            AmpR (across the origin): β-lactamase; bla; confers resistance to ampicillin, carbenicillin, and related antibiotics
>Addgene plasmid #73045 | pRR-AR | depositor full sequence | sequence record 134099 | pRR-AR sequence 8889 bps
ACTCAACCAAGTCATTCTGAGAATAGTGTATGCGGCGACCGAGTTGCTCTTGCCCGGCGTCAATACGGGA
TAATACCGCGCCACATAGCAGAACTTTAAAAGTGCTCATCATTGGAAAACGTTCTTCGGGGCGAAAACTC
TCAAGGATCTTACCGCTGTTGAGATCCAGTTCGATGTAACCCACTCGTGCACCCAACTGATCTTCAGCAT
CTTTTACTTTCACCAGCGTTTCTGGGTGAGCAAAAACAGGAAGGCAAAATGCCGCAAAAAAGGGAATAAG
GGCGACACGGAAATGTTGAATACTCATACTCTTCCTTTTTCAATATTATTGAAGCATTTATCAGGGTTAT
TGTCTCATGAGCGGATACATATTTGAATGTATTTAGAAAAATAAACAAATAGGGGTTCCGCGCACATTTC
CCCGAAAAGTGCCACCTGGGTCCTTTTCATCACGTGCTATAAAAATAATTATAATTTAAATTTTTTAATA
TAAATATATAAATTAAAAATAGAAAGTAAAAAAAGAAATTAAAGAAAAAATAGTTTTTGTTTTCCGAAGA
TGTAAAAGACTCTAGGGGGATCGCCAACAAATACTACCTTTTATCTTGCTCTTCCTGCTCTCAGGTATTA
ATGCCGAATTGTTTCATCTTGTCTGTGTAGAAGACCACACACGAAAATCCTGTGATTTTACATTTTACTT
ATCGTTAATCGAATGTATATCTATTTAATCTGCTTTTCTTGTCTAATAAATATATATGTAAAGTACGCTT
TTTGTTGAAATTTTTTAAACCTTTGTTTATTTTTTTTTCTTCATTCCGTAACTCTTCTACCTTCTTTATT
TACTTTCTAAAATCCAAATACAAAACATAAAAATAAATAAACACAGAGTAAATTCCCAAATTATTCCATC
ATTAAAAGATACGAGGCGCGTGTAAGTTACAGGCAAGCGATCCGTCCTAAGAAACCATTATTATCATGAC
ATTAACCTATAAAAATAGGCGTATCACGAGGCCCTTTCGTCTCGCGCGTTTCGGTGATGACGGTGAAAAC
CTCTGACACATGCAGCTCCCGGAGACGGTCACAGCTTGTCTGTAAGCGGATGCCGGGAGCAGACAAGCCC
GTCAGGGCGCGTCAGCGGGTGTTGGCGGGTGTCGGGGCTGGCTTAACTATGCGGCATCAGAGCAGATTGT
ACTGAGAGTGCACCATAAACGACATTACTATATATATAATATAGGAAGCATTTAATAGACAGCATCGTAA
TATATGTGTACTTTGCAGTTATGACGCCAGATGGCAGTAGTGGAAGATATTCTTTATTGAAAAATAGCTT
GTCACCTTACGAGCTCAGTTTATCATTATCAATACTCGCCATTTCAAAGAATACGTAAATAATTAATAGT
AGTGATTTTCCTAACTTTATTTAGTCAAAAAATTAGCCTTTTAATTCTGCTGTAACCCGTACATGCCCAA
AATAGGGGGCGGGTTACACAGAATATATAACATCGTAGGTGTCTGGGTGAACAGTTTATTCCTGGCATCC
ACTAAATATAATGGAGCCCGCTTTTTAAGCTGGCATCCAGAAAAAAAAAGAATCCCAGCACCAAAATATT
GTTTTCTTCACCAACCATCAGTTCATAGGTCCATTCTCTTAGCGCAACTACAGAGAACAGGGGCACAAAC
AGGCAAAAAACGGGCACAACCTCAATGGAGTGATGCAACCTGCCTGGAGTAAATGATGACACAAGGCAAT
TGACCCACGCATGTATCTATCTCATTTTCTTACACCTTCTATTACCTTCTGCTCTCTCTGATTTGGAAAA
AGCTGAAAAAAAAGGTTGAAACCAGTTCCCTGAAATTATTCCCCTACTTGACTAATAAGTATATAAAGAC
GGTAGGTATTGATTGTAATTCTGTAAATCTATTTCTTAAACTTCTTAAATTCTACTTTTATAGTTAGTCT
TTTTTTTAGTTTTAAAACACCAGAACTTAGTTTCGACGAAGCTCAAGGATGGAAGTGCAGTTAGGGCTGG
GAAGGGTCTACCCTCGGCCGCCGTCCAAGACCTACCGAGGAGCTTTCCAGAATCTGTTCCAGAGCGTGCG
CGAAGTGATCCAGAACCCGGGCCCCAGGCACCCAGAGGCCGCGAGCGCAGCACCTCCCGGCGCCAGTTTG
CTGCTGCTGCAGCAGCAGCAGCAGCAGCAGCAGCAGCAGCAGCAGCAGCAGCAGCAGCAGCAGCAGCAGC
AGCAGCAAGAGACTAGCCCCAGGCAGCAGCAGCAGCAGCAGGGTGAGGATGGTTCTCCCCAAGCCCATCG
TAGAGGCCCCACAGGCTACCTGGTCCTGGATGAGGAACAGCAACCTTCACAGCCGCAGTCGGCCCTGGAG
TGCCACCCCGAGAGAGGTTGCGTCCCAGAGCCTGGAGCCGCCGTGGCCGCCAGCAAGGGGCTGCCGCAGC
AGCTGCCAGCACCTCCGGACGAGGATGACTCAGCTGCCCCATCCACGTTGTCCCTGCTGGGCCCCACTTT
CCCCGGCTTAAGCAGCTGCTCCGCTGACCTTAAAGACATCCTGAGCGAGGCCAGCACCATGCAACTCCTT
CAGCAACAGCAGCAGGAAGCAGTATCCGAAGGCAGCAGCAGCGGGAGAGCGAGGGAGGCCTCGGGGGCTC
CCACTTCCTCCAAGGACAATTACTTAGGGGGCACTTCGACCATTTCTGACAACGCCAAGGAGTTGTGTAA
GGCAGTGTCGGTGTCCATGGGCCTGGGTGTGGAGGCGTTGGAGCATCTGAGTCCAGGGGAACAGCTTCGG
GGGGATTGCATGTACGCCCCACTTTTGGGAGTTCCACCCGCTGTGCGTCCCACTCCTTGTGCCCCATTGG
CCGAATGCAAAGGTTCTCTGCTAGACGACAGCGCAGGCAAGAGCACTGAAGATACTGCTGAGTATTCCCC
TTTCAAGGGAGGTTACACCAAAGGGCTAGAAGGCGAGAGCCTAGGCTGCTCTGGCAGCGCTGCAGCAGGG
AGCTCCGGGACACTTGAACTGCCGTCTACCCTGTCTCTCTACAAGTCCGGAGCACTGGACGAGGCAGCTG
CGTACCAGAGTCGCGACTACTACAACTTTCCACTGGCTCTGGCCGGACCGCCGCCCCCTCCGCCGCCTCC
CCATCCCCACGCTCGCATCAAGCTGGAGAACCCGCTGGACTACGGCAGCGCCTGGGCGGCTGCGGCGGCG
CAGTGCCGCTATGGGGACCTGGCGAGCCTGCATGGCGCGGGTGCAGCGGGACCCGGTTCTGGGTCACCCT
CAGCCGCCGCTTCCTCATCCTGGCACACTCTCTTCACAGCCGAAGAAGGCCAGTTGTATGGACCGTGTGG
TGGTGGTGGGGGTGGTGGCGGCGGCGGCGGCGGCGGCGGCGGCGGCGGCGGCGGCGGCGGCGGCGGCGAG
GCGGGAGCTGTAGCCCCCTACGGCTACACTCGGCCCCCTCAGGGGCTGGCGGGCCAGGAAAGCGACTTCA
CCGCACCTGATGTGTGGTACCCTGGCGGCATGGTGAGCAGAGTGCCCTATCCCAGTCCCACTTGTGTCAA
AAGCGAAATGGGCCCCTGGATGGATAGCTACTCCGGACCTTACGGGGACATGCGTTTGGAGACTGCCAGG
GACCATGTTTTGCCCATTGACTATTACTTTCCACCCCAGAAGACCTGCCTGATCTGTGGAGATGAAGCTT
CTGGGTGTCACTATGGAGCTCTCACATGTGGAAGCTGCAAGGTCTTCTTCAAAAGAGCCGCTGAAGGGAA
ACAGAAGTACCTGTGCGCCAGCAGAAATGATTGCACTATTGATAAATTCCGAAGGAAAAATTGTCCATCT
TGTCGTCTTCGGAAATGTTATGAAGCAGGGATGACTCTGGGAGCCCGGAAGCTGAAGAAACTTGGTAATC
TGAAACTACAGGAGGAAGGAGAGGCTTCCAGCACCACCAGCCCCACTGAGGAGACAACCCAGAAGCTGAC
AGTGTCACACATTGAAGGCTATGAATGTCAGCCCATCTTTCTGAATGTCCTGGAAGCCATTGAGCCAGGT
GTAGTGTGTGCTGGACACGACAACAACCAGCCCGACTCCTTTGCAGCCTTGCTCTCTAGCCTCAATGAAC
TGGGAGAGAGACAGCTTGTACACGTGGTCAAGTGGGCCAAGGCCTTGCCTGGCTTCCGCAACTTACACGT
GGACGACCAGATGGCTGTCATTCAGTACTCCTGGATGGGGCTCATGGTGTTTGCCATGGGCTGGCGATCC
TTCACCAATGTCAACTCCAGGATGCTCTACTTCGCCCCTGATCTGGTTTTCAATGAGTACCGCATGCACA
AGTCCCGGATGTACAGCCAGTGTGTCCGAATGAGGCACCTCTCTCAAGAGTTTGGATGGCTCCAAATCAC
CCCCCAGGAATTCCTGTGCATGAAAGCACTGCTACTCTTCAGCATTATTCCAGTGGATGGGCTGAAAAAT
CAAAAATTCTTTGATGAACTTCGAATGAACTACATCAAGGAACTCGATCGTATCATTGCATGCAAAAGAA
AAAATCCCACATCCTGCTCAAGACGCTTCTACCAGCTCACCAAGCTCCTGGACTCCGTGCAGCCTATTGC
GAGAGAGCTGCATCAGTTCACTTTTGACCTGCTAATCAAGTCACACATGGTGAGCGTGGACTTTCCGGAA
ATGATGGCAGAGATCATCTCTGTGCAAGTGCCCAAGATCCTTTCTGGGAAAGTCAAGCCCATCTATTTCC
ACACCCAGTGAGTACAATCTTGATCCGGAGCTTTTCTTTTTTTGCCGATTAAGAATTAATTCGGTCGAAA
AAAGAAAAGGAGAGGGCCAAGAGGGAGGGCATTGGTGACTATTGAGCACGTGAGTATACGTGATTAAGCA
CACAAAGGCAGCTTGGAGTATGTCTGTTATTAATTTCACAGGTAGTTCTGGTCCATTGGTGAAAGTTTGC
GGCTTGCAGAGCACAGAGGCCGCAGAATGTGCTCTAGATTCCGATGCTGACTTGCTGGGTATTATATGTG
TGCCCAATAGAAAGAGAACAATTGACCCGGTTATTGCAAGGAAAATTTCAAGTCTTGTAAAAGCATATAA
AAATAGTTCAGGCACTCCGAAATACTTGGTTGGCGTGTTTCGTAATCAACCTAAGGAGGATGTTTTGGCT
CTGGTCAATGATTACGGCATTGATATCGTCCAACTGCATGGAGATGAGTCGTGGCAAGAATACCAAGAGT
TCCTCGGTTTGCCAGTTATTAAAAGACTCGTATTTCCAAAAGACTGCAACATACTACTCAGTGCAGCTTC
ACAGAAACCTCATTCGTTTATTCCCTTGTTTGATTCAGAAGCAGGTGGGACAGGTGAACTTTTGGATTGG
AACTCGATTTCTGACTGGGTTGGAAGGCAAGAGAGCCCCGAAAGCTTACATTTTATGTTAGCTGGTGGAC
TGACGCCAGAAAATGTTGGTGATGCGCTTAGATTAAATGGCGTTATTGGTGTTGATGTAAGCGGAGGTGT
GGAGACAAATGGTGTAAAAGACTCTAACAAAATAGCAAATTTCGTCAAAAATGCTAAGAAATAGGTTATT
ACTGAGTAGTATTTATTTAAGTATTGTTTGTGCACTTGCCTGCGGTGTGAAATACCGCACAGATGCGTAA
GGAGAAAATACCGCATCAGGAAATTGTAAACGTTAATATTTTGTTAAAATTCGCGTTAAATTTTTGTTAA
ATCAGCTCATTTTTTAACCAATAGGCCGAAATCGGCAAAATCCCTTATAAATCAAAAGAATAGACCGAGA
TAGGGT
[37 nt withheld, positions 5817-5853]
AAAGAACGTGGACTCCAACGTCAAAGG
[49 nt withheld, positions 5881-5929]
T
[91 nt withheld, positions 5931-6021]
G
[124 nt withheld, positions 6023-6146]
CCATTCGCCATTCAGGCTGCGCAACTGTTGGGAAGGGCGATCGGTGCGGGCCTCTTCGCTATTACGCCAG
CTGGCGAAAGGGGGATGTGCTGCAAGGCGATTAAGTTGGGTAACGCCAGGGTTTTCCCAGTCACGACGTT
GTAAAACGACGGCCAGTGAATTGTAATACGACTCACTATAGGGCGAATTGGGATCCGTGTGGAAGAACGA
TTACAACAGGTATTGTCCTCTGAGGACATAAAATACACACCGAGATTCATCAACTCATTGCTGGAGTTAG
CATATCTACAATTGGGTGAAATGGGGAGCGATTTGCAGGCATTTGCTCGGCATGCCGGTAGAGGTGTGGT
CAATAAGAGCGACCTCATGCTATACCTGAGAAAGCAACCTGACCTACAGGAAAGAGTTACTCAAGAACAA
GAATTTTCGTTTTAAAACCTAAGAGTCACTTTAAAATTTGTATACACTTATTTTTTTTATAACTTATTTA
ATAATAAAAATCATAAATCATAAGAAATTCGCTTATTTAGAAGTGTCAACAACGTATCTACCAACGATTT
GACCCTTTTCCATCTTTTCGTAAATTTCTGGCAAGGTAGACAAGCCGACAACCTTGATTGGAGACTTGAC
CAAACCTCTGGCGAAGAAGTCCAAAGCTCCACCGCGGTGGCGGCCGTTACTTACTTAGAGCTCGTGAGCG
CCGGTCGCTACCATTACCAGTTGGTCTGGTGTCAAAAATACCGGGCAGGCCATGTCTGCCCGTATTTCGC
GTAAGGAAATCCATTATGTACTATTTAAAAAACACAAACTTTTGGATGTTCGGTTTATTCTTTTTCTTTT
ACTTTTTTATCATGGGAGCCTACTTCCCGTTTTTCCCGATTTGGCTACATGACATCAACCATATCAGCAA
AAGTGATACGGGTATTATTTTTGCCGCTATTTCTCTGTTCTCGCTATTATTCCAACCGCTGTTTGGTCTG
CTTTCTGACAAACTCGGCCTCGACTCTAGCGAATTAATTCGTAATCATGTCATAGCTGTTTCCTGTGTGA
AATTGTTATCCGCTCACAATTCCACACAACATACGAGCCGGAAGCATAAAGTGTAAAGCCTGGGGTGCCT
AATGAGTGAGCTAACTCACATTAATTGCGTTGCGCTCACTGCCCGCTTTCCAGTCGGGAAACCTGTCGTG
CCAGCTGCATTAATGAATCGGCCAACGCGCGGGGAGAGGCGGTTTGCGTATTGGGCGCTCTTCCGCTTCC
TCGCTCACTGACTCGCTGCGCTCGGTCGTTCGGCTGCGGCGAGCGGTATCAGCTCACTCAAAGGCGGTAA
TACGGTTATCCACAGAATCAGGGGATAACGCAGGAAAGAACATGTGAGCAAAAGGCCAGCAAAAGGCCAG
GAACCGTAAAAAGGCCGCGTTGCTGGCGTTTTTCCATAGGCTCCGCCCCCCTGACGAGCATCACAAAAAT
CGACGCTCAAGTCAGAGGTGGCGAAACCCGACAGGACTATAAAGATACCAGGCGTTTCCCCCTGGAAGCT
CCCTCGTGCGCTCTCCTGTTCCGACCCTGCCGCTTACCGGATACCTGTCCGCCTTTCTCCCTTCGGGAAG
CGTGGCGCTTTCTCATAGCTCACGCTGTAGGTATCTCAGTTCGGTGTAGGTCGTTCGCTCCAAGCTGGGC
TGTGTGCACGAACCCCCCGTTCAGCCCGACCGCTGCGCCTTATCCGGTAACTATCGTCTTGAGTCCAACC
CGGTAAGACACGACTTATCGCCACTGGCAGCAGCCACTGGTAACAGGATTAGCAGAGCGAGGTATGTAGG
CGGTGCTACAGAGTTCTTGAAGTGGTGGCCTAACTACGGCTACACTAGAAGGACAGTATTTGGTATCTGC
GCTCTGCTGAAGCCAGTTACCTTCGGAAAAAGAGTTGGTAGCTCTTGATCCGGCAAACAAACCACCGCTG
GTAGCGGTGGTTTTTTTGTTTGCAAGCAGCAGATTACGCGCAGAAAAAAAGGATCTCAAGAAGATCCTTT
GATCTTTTCTACGGGGTCTGACGCTCAGTGGAACGAAAACTCACGTTAAGGGATTTTGGTCATGAGATTA
TCAAAAAGGATCTTCACCTAGATCCTTTTAAATTAAAAATGAAGTTTTAAATCAATCTAAAGTATATATG
AGTAAACTTGGTCTGACAGTTACCAATGCTTAATCAGTGAGGCACCTATCTCAGCGATCTGTCTATTTCG
TTCATCCATAGTTGCCTGACTCCCCGTCGTGTAGATAACTACGATACGGGAGGGCTTACCATCTGGCCCC
AGTGCTGCAATGATACCGCGAGACCCACGCTCACCGGCTCCAGATTTATCAGCAATAAACCAGCCAGCCG
GAAGGGCCGAGCGCAGAAGTGGTCCTGCAACTTTATCCGCCTCCATCCAGTCTATTAATTGTTGCCGGGA
AGCTAGAGTAAGTAGTTCGCCAGTTAATAGTTTGCGCAACGTTGTTGCCATTGCTACAGGCATCGTGGTG
TCACGCTCGTCGTTTGGTATGGCTTCATTCAGCTCCGGTTCCCAACGATCAAGGCGAGTTACATGATCCC
CCATGTTGTGCAAAAAAGCGGTTAGCTCCTTCGGTCCTCCGATCGTTGTCAGAAGTAAGTTGGCCGCAGT
GTTATCACTCATGGTTATGGCAGCACTGCATAATTCTCTTACTGTCATGCCATCCGTAAGATGCTTTTCT
GTGACTGGTGAGT
