>Addgene plasmid #73045 | pRR-AR | addgene partial sequence | sequence record 136400 | GPDpro-F 5'-CGGTAGGTATTGATTGTAATTCTG-3'
AAACACCAAGAACTTAGTTTCGACGGATCTAAAAATGGAAGTTCAATTGGGTTTGAGAGTTTACCCACGG
CCGCCGTCCAAGACCTACCGAGGAGCTTTCCAGAATCTGTTCCAGAGCGTGCGCGAAGTGATCCAGAACC
CGGGCCCCAGGCACCCAGAGGCCGCGAGCGCAGCACCTCCCGGCGCCAGTTTGCTGCTGCTGCAGCAGCA
GCAGCAGCAGCAGCAGCAGCAGCAGCAGCAGCAGCAGCAGCAGCAGCAGCAGCAGCAGCAGCAGCAAGAG
ACTAGCCCCAGGCAGCAGCAGCAGCAGCAGGGTGAGGATGGTTCTCCCCAAGCCCATCGTAGAGGCCCCA
CAGGCTACCTGGTCCTGGATGAGGAACAGCAACCTTCACAGCCGCAGTCGGCCCTGGAGTGCCACCCCGA
GAGAGGTTGCGTCCCAGAGCCTGGAGCCGCCGTGGCCGCCAGCAAGGGGCTGCCGCAGCAGCTGCCAGCA
CCTCCGGACGAGGATGACTCAGCTGCCCCATCCACGTTGTCCCTGCTGGGCCCCACTTTCCCCGGCTTAA
GCAGCTGCTCCGCTGACCTTAAAGACATCCTGAGCGAGGCCAGCACCATGCAACTCCTTCAGCAACAGCA
GCAGGAAGCAGTATCCGAAGGCAGCAGCAGCGGGAGAGCGAGGGAGGCCTCGGG
