>Addgene plasmid #73045 | pRR-AR | addgene partial sequence | sequence record 136436 | TRP1-R 5'-cagcatcggaatctagagca-3'
ACCAATGGACCAGAACTACCTGTGAAATTAATAACAGACATACTCCAAGCTGCCTTTGTGTGCTTAATCA
CGTATACTCACGTGCTCAATAGTCACCAATGCCCTCCCTCTTGGCCCTCTCCTTTTCTTTTTTCGACCGA
ATTAATTCTTAATCGGCAAAAAAAGAAAAGCTCCGGATCAAGATTGTACTCACTGGGTGTGGAAATAGAT
GCCTGGCTAATTTTTTGACTAAATAATCACTGGGTGTGGAAATAGATGGGCTTGACTTTCCCAGAAAGGA
TCTTGGGCACTTGCACAGAGATGATCTCTGCCATCATTTCCGGAAAGTCCACGCTCACCATGTGTGACTT
GATTAGCAGGTCAAAAGTGAACTGATGCAGCTCTCTCGCAATAGGCTGCACGGAGTCCAGGAGCTTGGTG
AGCTGGTAGAAGCGTCTTGAGCAGGATGTGGGATTTTTTCTTTTGCATGCAATGATACGATCGAGTTCCT
TGATGTAGTTCATTCGAAGTTCATCAAAGAATTTTTGATTTTTCAGCCCATCCACTGGAATAATGCTGAA
GAGTAGCAGTGCTTTCATGCACAGGAATTCCTGGGGGGTGATTTGGAGCCATCCAAACTCTTGAGGGAGG
TGCCTCATTCGGACACACTGGCTGTACATCCGGGACTTGTGCATGCGGTACTCATTGAA
